>Addgene plasmid #22195 | pLenti X2 Neo/pTER shMDC1 (w24-2) | depositor full sequence | sequence record 10171 | Author sequence
CAGGTGGCACTTTTCGGGGAAATGTGCGCGGAACCCCTATTTGTTTATTTTTCTAAATACATTCAAATAT
GTATCCGCTCATGAGACAATAACCCTGATAAATGCTTCAATAATATTGAAAAAGGAAGAGTATGAGTATT
CAACATTTCCGTGTCGCCCTTATTCCCTTTTTTGCGGCATTTTGCCTTCCTGTTTTTGCTCACCCAGAAA
CGCTGGTGAAAGTAAAAGATGCTGAAGATCAGTTGGGTGCACGAGTGGGTTACATCGAACTGGATCTCAA
CAGCGGTAAGATCCTTGAGAGTTTTCGCCCCGAAGAACGTTTTCCAATGATGAGCACTTTTAAAGTTCTG
CTATGTGGCGCGGTATTATCCCGTATTGACGCCGGGCAAGAGCAACTCGGTCGCCGCATACACTATTCTC
AGAATGACTTGGTTGAGTACTCACCAGTCACAGAAAAGCATCTTACGGATGGCATGACAGTAAGAGAATT
ATGCAGTGCTGCCATAACCATGAGTGATAACACTGCGGCCAACTTACTTCTGACAACGATCGGAGGACCG
AAGGAGCTAACCGCTTTTTTGCACAACATGGGGGATCATGTAACTCGCCTTGATCGTTGGGAACCGGAGC
TGAATGAAGCCATACCAAACGACGAGCGTGACACCACGATGCCTGTAGCAATGGCAACAACGTTGCGCAA
ACTATTAACTGGCGAACTACTTACTCTAGCTTCCCGGCAACAATTAATAGACTGGATGGAGGCGGATAAA
GTTGCAGGACCACTTCTGCGCTCGGCCCTTCCGGCTGGCTGGTTTATTGCTGATAAATCTGGAGCCGGTG
AGCGTGGGTCTCGCGGTATCATTGCAGCACTGGGGCCAGATGGTAAGCCCTCCCGTATCGTAGTTATCTA
CACGACGGGGAGTCAGGCAACTATGGATGAACGAAATAGACAGATCGCTGAGATAGGTGCCTCACTGATT
AAGCATTGGTAACTGTCAGACCAAGTTTACTCATATATACTTTAGATTGATTTAAAACTTCATTTTTAAT
TTAAAAGGATCTAGGTGAAGATCCTTTTTGATAATCTCATGACCAAAATCCCTTAACGTGAGTTTTCGTT
CCACTGAGCGTCAGACCCCGTAGAAAAGATCAAAGGATCTTCTTGAGATCCTTTTTTTCTGCGCGTAATC
TGCTGCTTGCAAACAAAAAAACCACCGCTACCAGCGGTGGTTTGTTTGCCGGATCAAGAGCTACCAACTC
TTTTTCCGAAGGTAACTGGCTTCAGCAGAGCGCAGATACCAAATACTGTCCTTCTAGTGTAGCCGTAGTT
AGGCCACCACTTCAAGAACTCTGTAGCACCGCCTACATACCTCGCTCTGCTAATCCTGTTACCAGTGGCT
GCTGCCAGTGGCGATAAGTCGTGTCTTACCGGGTTGGACTCAAGACGATAGTTACCGGATAAGGCGCAGC
GGTCGGGCTGAACGGGGGGTTCGTGCACACAGCCCAGCTTGGAGCGAACGACCTACACCGAACTGAGATA
CCTACAGCGTGAGCTATGAGAAAGCGCCACGCTTCCCGAAGGGAGAAAGGCGGACAGGTATCCGGTAAGC
GGCAGGGTCGGAACAGGAGAGCGCACGAGGGAGCTTCCAGGGGGAAACGCCTGGTATCTTTATAGTCCTG
TCGGGTTTCGCCACCTCTGACTTGAGCGTCGATTTTTGTGATGCTCGTCAGGGGGGCGGAGCCTATGGAA
AAACGCCAGCAACGCGGCCTTTTTACGGTTCCTGGCCTTTTGCTGGCCTTTTGCTCACATGTTCTTTCCT
GCGTTATCCCCTGATTCTGTGGATAACCGTATTACCGCCTTTGAGTGAGCTGATACCGCTCGCCGCAGCC
GAACGACCGAGCGCAGCGAGTCAGTGAGCGAGGAAGCGGAAGAGCGCCCAATACGCAAACCGCCTCTCCC
CGCGCGTTGGCCGATTCATTAATGCAGCTGGCACGACAGGTTTCCCGACTGGAAAGCGGGCAGTGAGCGC
AACGCAATTAATGTGAGTTAGCTCACTCATTAGGCACCCCAGGCTTTACACTTTATGCTTCCGGCTCGTA
TGTTGTGTGGAATTGTGAGCGGATAACAATTTCACACAGGAAACAGCTATGACCATGATTACGCCAAGCG
CGCAATTAACCCTCACTAAAGGGAACAAAAGCTGGAGCTGCAAGCTTAATGTAGTCTTATGCAATACTCT
TGTAGTCTTGCAACATGGTAACGATGAGTTAGCAACATGCCTTACAAGGAGAGAAAAAGCACCGTGCATG
CCGATTGGTGGAAGTAAGGTGGTACGATCGTGCCTTATTAGGAAGGCAACAGACGGGTCTGACATGGATT
GGACGAACCACTGAATTGCCGCATTGCAGAGATATTGTATTTAAGTGCCTAGCTCGATACAATAAACGGG
TCTCTCTGGTTAGACCAGATCTGAGCCTGGGAGCTCTCTGGCTAACTAGGGAACCCACTGCTTAAGCCTC
AATAAAGCTTGCCTTGAGTGCTTCAAGTAGTGTGTGCCCGTCTGTTGTGTGACTCTGGTAACTAGAGATC
CCTCAGACCCTTTTAGTCAGTGTGGAAAATCTCTAGCAGTGGCGCCCGAACAGGGACCTGAAAGCGAAAG
GGAAACCAGAGCTCTCTCGACGCAGGACTCGGCTTGCTGAAGCGCGCACGGCAAGAGGCGAGGGGCGGCG
ACTGGTGAGTACGCCAAAAATTTTGACTAGCGGAGGCTAGAAGGAGAGAGATGGGTGCGAGAGCGTCAGT
ATTAAGCGGGGGAGAATTAGATCGCGATGGGAAAAAATTCGGTTAAGGCCAGGGGGAAAGAAAAAATATA
AATTAAAACATATAGTATGGGCAAGCAGGGAGCTAGAACGATTCGCAGTTAATCCTGGCCTGTTAGAAAC
ATCAGAAGGCTGTAGACAAATACTGGGACAGCTACAACCATCCCTTCAGACAGGATCAGAAGAACTTAGA
TCATTATATAATACAGTAGCAACCCTCTATTGTGTGCATCAAAGGATAGAGATAAAAGACACCAAGGAAG
CTTTAGACAAGATAGAGGAAGAGCAAAACAAAAGTAAGACCACCGCACAGCAAGCGGCCGCTGATCTTCA
GACCTGGAGGAGGAGATATGAGGGACAATTGGAGAAGTGAATTATATAAATATAAAGTAGTAAAAATTGA
ACCATTAGGAGTAGCACCCACCAAGGCAAAGAGAAGAGTGGTGCAGAGAGAAAAAAGAGCAGTGGGAATA
GGAGCTTTGTTCCTTGGGTTCTTGGGAGCAGCAGGAAGCACTATGGGCGCAGCCTCAATGACGCTGACGG
TACAGGCCAGACAATTATTGTCTGGTATAGTGCAGCAGCAGAACAATTTGCTGAGGGCTATTGAGGCGCA
ACAGCATCTGTTGCAACTCACAGTCTGGGGCATCAAGCAGCTCCAGGCAAGAATCCTGGCTGTGGAAAGA
TACCTAAAGGATCAACAGCTCCTGGGGATTTGGGGTTGCTCTGGAAAACTCATTTGCACCACTGCTGTGC
CTTGGAATGCTAGTTGGAGTAATAAATCTCTGGAACAGATTGGAATCACACGACCTGGATGGAGTGGGAC
AGAGAAATTAACAATTACACAAGCTTAATACACTCCTTAATTGAAGAATCGCAAAACCAGCAAGAAAAGA
ATGAACAAGAATTATTGGAATTAGATAAATGGGCAAGTTTGTGGAATTGGTTTAACATAACAAATTGGCT
GTGGTATATAAAATTATTCATAATGATAGTAGGAGGCTTGGTAGGTTTAAGAATAGTTTTTGCTGTACTT
TCTATAGTGAATAGAGTTAGGCAGGGATATTCACCATTATCGTTTCAGACCCACCTCCCAACCCCGAGGG
GACCCGACAGGCCCGAAGGAATAGAAGAAGAAGGTGGAGAGAGAGACAGAGACAGATCCATTCGATTAGT
GAACGGATCTCGACGGTTAACTTTTAAAAGAAAAGGGGGGATTGGGGGGTACAGTGCAGGGGAAAGAATA
GTAGACATAATAGCAACAGACATACAAACTAAAGAATTACAAAAACAAATTACAAAAATTCAAAATTTTA
TTCCAGTGTGGTGGAATTCTGCAGATATCCAGCACAGTGGCGGCCGCTCGACAATCAACCTCTGGATTAC
AAAATTTGTGAAAGATTGACTGGTATTCTTAACTATGTTGCTCCTTTTACGCTATGTGGATACGCTGCTT
TAATGCCTTTGTATCATGCTATTGCTTCCCGTATGGCTTTCATTTTCTCCTCCTTGTATAAATCCTGGTT
GCTGTCTCTTTATGAGGAGTTGTGGCCCGTTGTCAGGCAACGTGGCGTGGTGTGCACTGTGTTTGCTGAC
GCAACCCCCACTGGTTGGGGCATTGCCACCACCTGTCAGCTCCTTTCCGGGACTTTCGCTTTCCCCCTCC
CTATTGCCACGGCGGAACTCATCGCCGCCTGCCTTGCCCGCTGCTGGACAGGGGCTCGGCTGTTGGGCAC
TGACAATTCCGTGGTGTTGTCGGGGAAGCTGACGTCCTTTCCATGGCTGCTCGCCTGTGTTGCCACCTGG
ATTCTGCGCGGGACGTCCTTCTGCTACGTCCCTTCGGCCCTCAATCCAGCGGACCTTCCTTCCCGCGGCC
TGCTGCCGGCTCTGCGGCCTCTTCCGCGTCTTCGCCTTCGCCCTCAGACGAGTCGGATCTCCCTTTGGGC
CGCCTCCCCGCCTGGAATTCTGCAGATATCCGGACTAGTGATCTAATTCTACCGGGTAGGGGAGGCGCTT
TTCCCAAGGCAGTCTGGAGCATGCGCTTTAGCAGCCCCGCTGGGCACTTGGCGCTACACAAGTGGCCTCT
GGCCTCGCACACATTCCACATCCACCGGTAGGCGCCAACCGGCTCCGTTCTTTGGTGGCCCCTTCGCGCC
ACCTTCTACTCCTCCCCTAGTCAGGAAGTTCCCCCCCGCCCCGCAGCTCGCGTCGTGCAGGACGTGACAA
ATGGAAGTAGCACGTCTCACTAGTCTCGTGCAGATGGACAGCACCGCTGAGCAATGGAAGCGGGTAGGCC
TTTGGGGCAGCGGCCAATAGCAGCTTTGCTCCTTCGCTTTCTGGGCTCAGAGGCTGGGAAGGGGTGGGTC
CGGGGGCGGGCTCAGGGGCGGGCTCAGGGGCGGGGCGGGCGCCCGAAGGTCCTCCGGAGGCCCGGCATTC
TGCACGCTTCAAAAGCGCACGTCTGCCGCGCTGTTCTCCTCTTCCTCATCTCCGGGCCTTTCGACCTGCA
GCCAATATGGGATCGGCCATTGAACAAGATGGATTGCACGCAGGTTCTCCGGCCGCTTGGGTGGAGAGGC
TATTCGGCTATGACTGGGCACAACAGACAATCGGCTGCTCTGATGCCGCCGTGTTCCGGCTGTCAGCGCA
GGGGCGCCCGGTTCTTTTTGTCAAGACCGACCTGTCCGGTGCCCTGAATGAACTGCAGGACGAGGCAGCG
CGGCTATCGTGGCTGGCCACGACGGGCGTTCCTTGCGCAGCTGTGCTCGACGTTGTCACTGAAGCGGGAA
GGGACTGGCTGCTATTGGGCGAAGTGCCGGGGCAGGATCTCCTGTCATCTCACCTTGCTCCTGCCGAGAA
AGTATCCATCATGGCTGATGCAATGCGGCGGCTGCATACGCTTGATCCGGCTACCTGCCCATTCGACCAC
CAAGCGAAACATCGCATCGAGCGAGCACGTACTCGGATGGAAGCCGGTCTTGTCGATCAGGATGATCTGG
ACGAAGAGCATCAGGGGCTCGCGCCAGCCGAACTGTTCGCCAGGCTCAAGGCGCGCATGCCCGACGGCGA
GGATCTCGTCGTGACCCATGGCGATGCCTGCTTGCCGAATATCATGGTGGAAAATGGCCGCTTTTCTGGA
TTCATCGACTGTGGCCGGCTGGGTGTGGCGGACCGCTATCAGGACATAGCGTTGGCTACCCGTGATATTG
CTGAAGAGCTTGGCGGCGAATGGGCTGACCGCTTCCTCGTGCTTTACGGTATCGCCGCTCCCGATTCGCA
GCGCATCGCCTTCTATCGCCTTCTTGACGAGTTCTTCTGAGGGGATCCGTCGAGGGCCCGGTACCTTTAA
GACCAATGACTTACAAGGCAGCTGTAGATCTTAGCCACTTTTTAAAAGAAAAGGGGGGACTGGAAGGGCT
AGACTCGAGCGGCCGCCACTGTGCTGGATATCAACCACTTTGTACAAGAAAGCTGGGTCTAGATATCTCG
AGTGCGGCCGCGAATTCCACCACACTGGACTAGTGGATCCGAGCTCGGTACCAAGCTTTTCCAAAAACAA
CATGCAGAGATTGAAATCTCTTGAATTTCAATCTCTGCATGTTGGGGGATCTCTATCACTGATAGGGAAC
TTATAAGATTCCCAAATCCAAAGACATTTCACGTTTATGGTGATTTCCCAGAACACATAGCGACATGCAA
ATATTGCAGGGCGCCACTCCCCTGTCCCTCACAGCCATCTTCCTGCCAGGGCGCACGCGCGCTGGGTGTT
CCCGCCTAGTGACACTGGGCCGCGATTCCTTGGAGCGGGTTGATGACGTCAGCGTTCGAATTCGGTACCG
GATCCAGTCGACTGAATTGGTTCCTTTAAAGCCTGCTTTTTTGTACAAACTTGTTGATATCTGCAGAATT
CCACCACACTGGACTAGCTCACTCCCAACGAAGACAAGATCTGCTTTTTGCTTGTACTGGGTCTCTCTGG
TTAGACCAGATCTGAGCCTGGGAGCTCTCTGGCTGCCTAGGGAACCCACTGCTTAAGCCTCAATAAAGCT
TGCCTTGAGTGCTTCAAGTAGTGTGTGCCCGTCTGTTGTGTGACTCTGGTAACTAGAGATCCCTCAGACC
CTTTTAGTCAGTGTGGAAAATCTCTAGCAGTAGTAGTTCATGTCATCTTATTATTCAGTATTTATAACTT
GCAAAGAAATGAATATCAGAGAGTGAGAGGAACTTGTTTATTGCAGCTTATAATGGTTACAAATAAAGCA
ATAGCATCACAAATTTCACAAATAAAGCATTTTTTTCACTGCATTCTAGTTGTGGTTTGTCCAAACTCAT
CAATGTATCTTATCATGTCTGGCTCTAGCTATCCCGCCCCTAACTCCGCCCAGTTCCGCCCATTCTCCGC
CCCATGGCTGACTAATTTTTTTTATTTATGCAGAGGCCGAGGCCGCCTCGGCCTCTGAGCTATTCCAGAA
GTAGTGAGGAGGCTTTTTTGGAGGCCTAGGCTTTTGCGTCGAGACGTACCCAATTCGCCCTATAGTGAGT
CGTATTACGCGCGCTCACTGGCCGTCGTTTTACAACGTCGTGACTGGGAAAACCCTGGCGTTACCCAACT
TAATCGCCTTGCAGCACATCCCCCTTTCGCCAGCTGGCGTAATAGCGAAGAGGCCCGCACCGATCGCCCT
TCCCAACAGTTGCGCAGCCTGAATGGCGAATGGCGCG
[124 nt withheld, positions 7528-7651]
C
[91 nt withheld, positions 7653-7743]
A
[49 nt withheld, positions 7745-7793]
CCTTTGACGTTGGAGTCCACGTTCTTT
[37 nt withheld, positions 7821-7857]
ACCCTATCTCGGTCTATTCTTTTGATTTATAAGGGATTTTGCCGATTTCGGCCTATTGGTTAAAAAATGA
GCTGATTTAACAAAAATTTAACGCGAATTTTAACAAAATATTAACGTTTACAATTTCC
Features (pLannotate 1.2.2; 29 found; start..end, strand, type, name):
     27..131     +  promoter       AmpR promoter: bla
    132..992     +  CDS            AmpR: β-lactamase; bla; confers resistance to ampicillin, carbenicillin, and related antibiotics
   1163..1751    +  rep_origin     ori: high-copy-number ColE1/pMB1/pBR322/pUC origin of replication
   1934..2026    +  CDS            lacI (fragment): lac repressor; lacI; The lac repressor binds to the lac operator to inhibit transcription in E. coli. This inhibition can be relieved by adding lactose or isopropyl-β-D-thiogalactopyranoside (IPTG).
   2039..2060    +  protein_bind   CAP binding site: CAP binding activates transcription in the presence of cAMP. E. coli catabolite activator protein
   2075..2105    +  promoter       lac promoter: promoter for the E. coli lac operon
   2113..2129    +  protein_bind   lac operator: The lac repressor binds to the lac operator to inhibit transcription in E. coli. This inhibition can be relieved by adding lactose or isopropyl-β-D-thiogalactopyranoside (IPTG). lac repressor encoded by lacI
   2174..2192    +  promoter       T3 promoter: promoter for bacteriophage T3 RNA polymerase
   2220..2441    +  promoter       RSV promoter: Rous sarcoma virus enhancer/promoter
   2448..2628    +  LTR            5' LTR (truncated): truncated 5' long terminal repeat (LTR) from HIV-1
   2672..2797    +  misc_feature   HIV-1 Ψ: packaging signal of human immunodeficiency virus type 1
   2781..3144    +  CDS            HIV-1 gag (fragment): gag protein from human immunodeficiency virus 1; gag
   3239..3575    +  ncRNA          RRE: Accession: RF00036 - HIV Rev response element
   3611..4000    +  CDS            env (fragment): ENV_HV1H2 - Experimental evidence at protein level: Swiss-Prot protein existence level 1. [Transmembrane protein gp41]: Acts as a class I viral fusion protein. Under the current model, the protein has at least 3 conformational states: pre-fusion native state, pre-hairpin intermediate state, and post-fusion hairpin state. During fusion of viral and target intracellular membranes, the coiled coil regions (heptad repeats) assume a trimer-of-hairpins structure, positioning the fusion peptide in close proximity to the C-terminal region of the ectodomain. The formation of this structure appears to d
   4012..4129    +  misc_feature   cPPT/CTS: central polypurine tract and central termination sequence of HIV-1
   4183..4771    +  misc_feature   WPRE: woodchuck hepatitis virus posttranscriptional regulatory element
   4814..5313    +  promoter       PGK promoter: mouse phosphoglycerate kinase 1 promoter
   5327..6130    +  CDS            NeoR/KanR: aminoglycoside phosphotransferase from Tn5; aph(3')-II (or nptII); confers resistance to neomycin, kanamycin, and G418 (Geneticin®)
   6151..6267    +  CDS            nef (fragment): NEF_HV1LA - Experimental evidence at protein level: Swiss-Prot protein existence level 1. Extracellular Nef protein targets CD4(+) T-lymphocytes for apoptosis by interacting with CXCR4 surface receptors. From Human immunodeficiency virus type 1 group M subtype B (isolate Lai) (HIV-1).
   6264..6288    +  protein_bind   attB2: mutant version of attB; recombination site for the Gateway® BP reaction BP Clonase™
   6419..6438    -  promoter       PLtetO-1 promoter (fragment): modified phage lambda PL promoter with tet operator sites (Lutz and Bujard, 1997)
   6437..6637    -  promoter       H1 promoter (fragment): human H1 RNA promoter
   6680..6704    -  protein_bind   attB1: mutant version of attB; recombination site for the Gateway® BP reaction BP Clonase™
   6739..6959    +  LTR            3' LTR (ΔU3) (fragment): self-inactivating 3' long terminal repeat (LTR) from HIV-1
   7031..7152    +  polyA_signal   SV40 poly(A) signal: SV40 polyadenylation signal
   7171..7306    +  rep_origin     SV40 ori: SV40 origin of replication
   7339..7357    -  promoter       T7 promoter: promoter for bacteriophage T7 RNA polymerase
   7365..7520    +  CDS            lacZα (fragment): LacZα fragment of β-galactosidase; lacZ fragment
   7528..7983    +  rep_origin     f1 ori (sequence partly withheld): f1 bacteriophage origin of replication; arrow indicates direction of (+) strand synthesis
