[The description below was written by a language model from this plasmid's Addgene catalogue record and pLannotate feature annotations shown in this document.]
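Description:
pLenti X2 Neo/pTER shMDC1 (w24-2) is a third-generation-style, self-inactivating HIV-1 lentiviral vector for RNA interference, built on the p156RRL-sinPPT-CMV-GFP-PRE backbone and carrying a 58 bp short hairpin directed against Mediator of DNA damage checkpoint 1 (MDC1). In bacteria it is maintained through a high-copy ColE1/pUC-type origin with ampicillin resistance (bla). The record specifies the recombination-deficient Stbl3 strain, a usual choice for repeat-containing lentiviral plasmids. An f1 origin, an SV40 origin and poly(A) signal, T3/T7 promoters and lac/lacZα remnants are backbone leftovers.

The viral genome is transcribed from a chimeric RSV promoter fused to a truncated 5′ LTR, which makes packaging Tat-independent. It contains the Ψ packaging signal with a gag fragment, the Rev response element, an env fragment and the cPPT/CTS to aid nuclear import. Downstream lie a WPRE and a mouse PGK promoter driving NeoR, allowing G418 selection of transduced mammalian cells; no CMV-GFP cassette from the parental backbone is annotated.

The shRNA cassette sits in reverse orientation between attB1 and attB2 Gateway recombination scars, immediately upstream of the annotated ΔU3 3′ LTR. That placement suggests insertion within the deleted U3 region, which would duplicate the cassette into both LTRs after reverse transcription, although the record does not say so explicitly. The hairpin is driven by a human H1 RNA polymerase III promoter adjoining a tet operator-containing fragment. This matches the pTER design, in which expression is constitutive unless a Tet repressor is present and then becomes doxycycline-inducible. The species targeted is not stated. The construct is suited to stable or conditional MDC1 knockdown, for example in DNA damage response studies.
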