Addgene plasmid #22195: pLenti X2 Neo/pTER shMDC1 (w24-2)
Depositing lab: Eric Campeau. Depositing organization: University of Massachusetts, Worcester.
Backbone
  Vector backbone: p156RRL-sinPPT-CMV-GFP-PRE/Nhe I
  Backbone size w/o insert (bp): 7927
  Vector type: Lentiviral, RNAi
  Selectable markers: Neomycin (select with G418)
Growth in bacteria
  Bacterial resistance: Ampicillin, 100 μg/mL
  Growth temperature: 37°C
  Growth strain: Stbl3
  Growth instructions: Stbl3, 37oC
  Copy number: High Copy
Gene/Insert
  Gene/Insert name: shMediator of DNA damage checkpoint 1 (alt name: shMDC1)
  Insert size (bp): 58
  Cloning method: Restriction Enzyme; 5′ cloning site Sal I (not destroyed); 3′ cloning site Xba I (not destroyed)
  Sequencing primers: 5′ H1forw; 3′ n/a
Terms and licenses: Academic/Nonprofit Terms; Industry Terms: Not Available to Industry
How to cite: pLenti X2 Neo/pTER shMDC1 (w24-2) was a gift from Eric Campeau (Addgene plasmid # 22195 ; http://n2t.net/addgene:22195 ; RRID:Addgene_22195)
