>Addgene plasmid #22195 | pLenti X2 Neo/pTER shMDC1 (w24-2) | addgene partial sequence | sequence record 28680 | 22195 with H1
GATTGGGAATCTTATAAGTTCCCTATCAGTGATAGAGATCCCCCAACATGCAGAGATTGAAATTCAAGAG
ATTTCAATCTCTGCATGTTGTTTTTGGAAAAGCTTGGTACCGAGCTCGGATCCACTAGTCCAGTGTGGTG
GAATTCGCGGCCGCACTCGAGATATCTAGACCCAGCTTTCTTGTACAAAGTGGTTGATATCCAGCACAGT
GGCGGCCGCTCGAGTCTAGCCCTTCCAGTCCCCCCTTTTCTTTTAAAAAGTGGCTAAGATCTACAGCTGC
CTTGTAAGTCATTGGTCTTAAAGGTACCGGGCCCTCGACGGATCCCCTCAGAAGAACTCGTCAAGAAGGC
GATAGAAGGCGATGCGCTGCGAATCGGGAGCGGCGATACCGTAAAGCACGAGGAAGCGGTCAGCCCATTC
GCCGCCAAGCTCTTCAGCAATATCACGGGTAGCCAACGCTATGTCCTGATAGCGGTCCGCCACACCCAGC
CGGCCACAGTCGATGAATCCAGAAAAGCGGCCATTTTCCACCATGATATTCGGCAAGCAGGCATCGCCAT
GGGTCACGACGAGATCCTCGCCGTCGGGCATGCGCGCCTTGAGCCTGGCGAACAGTTCGGCTGGCGCGAG
CCCCTGATGCTCTTCGTCCAGATCATCCTGATCGACAAGACCGNCTNCATCCGAGTACGTGCTCGCTCGA
TGCGATGTTNCGCTNGGTGGTCGAATGGGCAGGTAGCCGGATCAAGCGTATGCAGCCCCGCATTGCTCAG
CNTGAT
